Addgene plasmid #76048: LIMK1 gRNA (BRDN0001148029)
Purpose: 3rd generation lentiviral gRNA plasmid targeting human LIMK1
Depositing lab: John Doench & David Root. Depositing organization: Broad Institute. Publication: Optimized sgRNA design to maximize activity and minimize off-target effects of CRISPR-Cas9. Doench JG, Fusi N, Sullender M, Hegde M, Vaimberg EW, Donovan KF, Smith I, Tothova Z, Wilen C, Orchard R, Virgin HW, Listgarten J, Root DE. Nat Biotechnol. 2016 Jan 18. doi: 10.1038/nbt.3437. PubMed 26780180.
Backbone
  Vector backbone: lentiGuide-Puro
  Backbone manufacturer: Zhang Lab (Addgene plasmid # 52963)
  Vector type: Mammalian Expression, Lentiviral, CRISPR
  Selectable markers: Puromycin
Growth in bacteria
  Bacterial resistance: Ampicillin, 100 μg/mL
  Growth temperature: 37°C
  Growth strain: DH5alpha
  Copy number: High Copy
Gene/Insert
  Gene/Insert name: LIMK1 (alt names: LIMK1; NM_001204426.1)
  gRNA/shRNA sequence: GGTGTGGCCGGCAGACTACG
  Species: H. sapiens (human)
  Entrez Gene: LIMK1 (a.k.a. LIMK, LIMK-1)
  Promoter: hU6
  Cloning method: Unknown
  Sequencing primers: 5′ U6-F; 3′ pS2-R
Terms and licenses: Academic/Nonprofit Terms; Industry Terms: Not Available to Industry
Depositor comments: The gRNA was designed to target the following Genbank reference sequence(s): NM_001204426.1,NM_002314.3. Note that this plasmid does NOT contain Cas9. It should be used in conjunction with lentiCas9-Blast (Addgene #52962) or otherwise with cell lines already expressing Cas9. Browse the full kinome gRNA library at http://www.addgene.org/pooled-library/broadgpp-human-kinome/ or visit http://www.broadinstitute.org/rnai/public/ for detailed protocols and information.
How to cite: LIMK1 gRNA (BRDN0001148029) was a gift from John Doench & David Root (Addgene plasmid # 76048 ; http://n2t.net/addgene:76048 ; RRID:Addgene_76048)
