[The description below was written by a language model from this plasmid's Addgene catalogue record and pLannotate feature annotations shown in this document.]
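Description:
LIMK1 gRNA (BRDN0001148029) is a third-generation lentiviral guide RNA plasmid built on the lentiGuide-Puro backbone. It delivers a single CRISPR guide against human LIMK1 (LIM kinase 1) into mammalian cells. In bacteria it is maintained at high copy through a ColE1/pUC-type origin and selected with ampicillin via the β-lactamase gene. An f1 origin and remnants of lac and phage promoter elements also persist from the cloning backbone.

The viral genome is transcribed from an RSV promoter fused to a truncated HIV-1 5' LTR, which makes packaging independent of Tat. It carries the Ψ packaging signal with a partial gag sequence, the Rev response element for nuclear export of the unspliced genomic RNA, and a central polypurine tract. It ends in a ΔU3 self-inactivating 3' LTR, followed by an SV40 polyadenylation signal and SV40 origin.

Two expression units sit between the LTRs. A human U6 RNA polymerase III promoter drives the LIMK1-specific spacer joined to the Streptococcus pyogenes Cas9 guide scaffold. An EF-1α core promoter with its intron A drives puromycin N-acetyltransferase, which allows selection of transduced cells, and a WPRE downstream enhances transcript expression.

The plasmid does not encode Cas9, so it must be used with a separate Cas9 lentivirus or in cells that already express the nuclease. The guide was designed against two LIMK1 reference transcripts and belongs to a human kinome gRNA collection built with optimized sgRNA design rules. The construct is typically used for knockout of LIMK1 in human cells.
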