Features (pLannotate 1.2.2; 29 found; start..end, strand, type, name):
     14..80      +  CDS            small t antigen (fragment): SV40 (simian virus 40) small t antigen
    106..317     +  promoter       EF-1α core promoter: core promoter for human elongation factor EF-1α
    318..1256    +  intron         EF-1α intron A: intron upstream of the start codon of human EF-1α
   1278..1877    +  CDS            PuroR (fragment): puromycin N-acetyltransferase; pac from Streptomyces; confers resistance to puromycin
   1893..2481    +  misc_feature   WPRE: woodchuck hepatitis virus posttranscriptional regulatory element
   2532..2551    +  misc_feature   cPPT/CTS (fragment): central polypurine tract and central termination sequence of HIV-1
   2553..2786    +  LTR            3' LTR (ΔU3): self-inactivating 3' long terminal repeat (LTR) from HIV-1
   2864..2985    +  polyA_signal   SV40 poly(A) signal: SV40 polyadenylation signal
   3025..3160    +  rep_origin     SV40 ori: SV40 origin of replication
   3181..3199    -  promoter       T7 promoter: promoter for bacteriophage T7 RNA polymerase
   3207..3362    +  CDS            lacZα (fragment): LacZα fragment of β-galactosidase; lacZ fragment
   3367..3795    +  rep_origin     f1 ori (sequence partly withheld): f1 bacteriophage origin of replication; arrow indicates direction of (+) strand synthesis
   3848..3952    +  promoter       AmpR promoter: bla
   3953..4813    +  CDS            AmpR: β-lactamase; bla; confers resistance to ampicillin, carbenicillin, and related antibiotics
   4984..5572    +  rep_origin     ori: high-copy-number ColE1/pMB1/pBR322/pUC origin of replication
   5755..5847    +  CDS            lacI (fragment): lac repressor; lacI; The lac repressor binds to the lac operator to inhibit transcription in E. coli. This inhibition can be relieved by adding lactose or isopropyl-β-D-thiogalactopyranoside (IPTG).
   5860..5881    +  protein_bind   CAP binding site: CAP binding activates transcription in the presence of cAMP. E. coli catabolite activator protein
   5896..5926    +  promoter       lac promoter: promoter for the E. coli lac operon
   5934..5950    +  protein_bind   lac operator: The lac repressor binds to the lac operator to inhibit transcription in E. coli. This inhibition can be relieved by adding lactose or isopropyl-β-D-thiogalactopyranoside (IPTG). lac repressor encoded by lacI
   5995..6013    +  promoter       T3 promoter: promoter for bacteriophage T3 RNA polymerase
   6041..6267    +  promoter       RSV promoter: Rous sarcoma virus enhancer/promoter
   6268..6448    +  LTR            5' LTR (truncated): truncated 5' long terminal repeat (LTR) from HIV-1
   6495..6620    +  misc_feature   HIV-1 Ψ: packaging signal of human immunodeficiency virus type 1
   6604..6967    +  CDS            HIV-1 gag (fragment): gag protein from human immunodeficiency virus 1; gag
   7113..7346    +  misc_feature   RRE: The Rev response element (RRE) of HIV-1 allows for Rev-dependent mRNA export from the nucleus to the cytoplasm.
   7723..7749    +  CDS            Rev (fragment): human immunodeficiency virus 1 (HIV-1) Rev protein; rev; enhances nuclear export of unspliced and incompletely spliced viral mRNAs
   7753..7993    +  promoter       U6 promoter: RNA polymerase III promoter for human U6 snRNA
   8023..8098    +  misc_RNA       gRNA scaffold: guide RNA scaffold for the Streptococcus pyogenes CRISPR/Cas9 system
   8154..8271    +  misc_feature   cPPT/CTS: central polypurine tract and central termination sequence of HIV-1
>Addgene plasmid #76048 | LIMK1 gRNA (BRDN0001148029) | addgene full sequence | sequence record 185080 | Addgene Assembled Sequence
CCCGGGTGCAAAGATGGATAAAGTTTTAAACAGAGAGGAATCTTTGCAGCTAATGGACCTTCTAGGTCTT
GAAAGGAGTGGGAATTGGCTCCGGTGCCCGTCAGTGGGCAGAGCGCACATCGCCCACAGTCCCCGAGAAG
TTGGGGGGAGGGGTCGGCAATTGATCCGGTGCCTAGAGAAGGTGGCGCGGGGTAAACTGGGAAAGTGATG
TCGTGTACTGGCTCCGCCTTTTTCCCGAGGGTGGGGGAGAACCGTATATAAGTGCAGTAGTCGCCGTGAA
CGTTCTTTTTCGCAACGGGTTTGCCGCCAGAACACAGGTAAGTGCCGTGTGTGGTTCCCGCGGGCCTGGC
CTCTTTACGGGTTATGGCCCTTGCGTGCCTTGAATTACTTCCACCTGGCTGCAGTACGTGATTCTTGATC
CCGAGCTTCGGGTTGGAAGTGGGTGGGAGAGTTCGAGGCCTTGCGCTTAAGGAGCCCCTTCGCCTCGTGC
TTGAGTTGAGGCCTGGCCTGGGCGCTGGGGCCGCCGCGTGCGAATCTGGTGGCACCTTCGCGCCTGTCTC
GCTGCTTTCGATAAGTCTCTAGCCATTTAAAATTTTTGATGACCTGCTGCGACGCTTTTTTTCTGGCAAG
ATAGTCTTGTAAATGCGGGCCAAGATCTGCACACTGGTATTTCGGTTTTTGGGGCCGCGGGCGGCGACGG
GGCCCGTGCGTCCCAGCGCACATGTTCGGCGAGGCGGGGCCTGCGAGCGCGGCCACCGAGAATCGGACGG
GGGTAGTCTCAAGCTGGCCGGCCTGCTCTGGTGCCTGGCCTCGCGCCGCCGTGTATCGCCCCGCCCTGGG
CGGCAAGGCTGGCCCGGTCGGCACCAGTTGCGTGAGCGGAAAGATGGCCGCTTCCCGGCCCTGCTGCAGG
GAGCTCAAAATGGAGGACGCGGCGCTCGGGAGAGCGGGCGGGTGAGTCACCCACACAAAGGAAAAGGGCC
TTTCCGTCCTCAGCCGTCGCTTCATGTGACTCCACGGAGTACCGGGCGCCGTCCAGGCACCTCGATTAGT
TCTCGAGCTTTTGGAGTACGTCGTCTTTAGGTTGGGGGGAGGGGTTTTATGCGATGGAGTTTCCCCACAC
TGAGTGGGTGGAGACTGAAGTTAGGCCAGCTTGGCACTTGATGTAATTCTCCTTGGAATTTGCCCTTTTT
GAGTTTGGATCTTGGTTCATTCTCAAGCCTCAGACAGTGGTTCAAAGTTTTTTTCTTCCATTTCAGGTGT
CGTGACGTACGGCCACCATGACCGAGTACAAGCCCACGGTGCGCCTCGCCACCCGCGACGACGTCCCCAG
GGCCGTACGCACCCTCGCCGCCGCGTTCGCCGACTACCCCGCCACGCGCCACACCGTCGATCCGGACCGC
CACATCGAGCGGGTCACCGAGCTGCAAGAACTCTTCCTCACGCGCGTCGGGCTCGACATCGGCAAGGTGT
GGGTCGCGGACGACGGCGCCGCCGTGGCGGTCTGGACCACGCCGGAGAGCGTCGAAGCGGGGGCGGTGTT
CGCCGAGATCGGCCCGCGCATGGCCGAGTTGAGCGGTTCCCGGCTGGCCGCGCAGCAACAGATGGAAGGC
CTCCTGGCGCCGCACCGGCCCAAGGAGCCCGCGTGGTTCCTGGCCACCGTCGGAGTCTCGCCCGACCACC
AGGGCAAGGGTCTGGGCAGCGCCGTCGTGCTCCCCGGAGTGGAGGCGGCCGAGCGCGCCGGGGTGCCCGC
CTTCCTGGAGACCTCCGCGCCCCGCAACCTCCCCTTCTACGAGCGGCTCGGCTTCACCGTCACCGCCGAC
GTCGAGGTGCCCGAAGGACCGCGCACCTGGTGCATGACCCGCAAGCCCGGTGCCTGAACGCGTTAAGTCG
ACAATCAACCTCTGGATTACAAAATTTGTGAAAGATTGACTGGTATTCTTAACTATGTTGCTCCTTTTAC
GCTATGTGGATACGCTGCTTTAATGCCTTTGTATCATGCTATTGCTTCCCGTATGGCTTTCATTTTCTCC
TCCTTGTATAAATCCTGGTTGCTGTCTCTTTATGAGGAGTTGTGGCCCGTTGTCAGGCAACGTGGCGTGG
TGTGCACTGTGTTTGCTGACGCAACCCCCACTGGTTGGGGCATTGCCACCACCTGTCAGCTCCTTTCCGG
GACTTTCGCTTTCCCCCTCCCTATTGCCACGGCGGAACTCATCGCCGCCTGCCTTGCCCGCTGCTGGACA
GGGGCTCGGCTGTTGGGCACTGACAATTCCGTGGTGTTGTCGGGGAAATCATCGTCCTTTCCTTGGCTGC
TCGCCTGTGTTGCCACCTGGATTCTGCGCGGGACGTCCTTCTGCTACGTCCCTTCGGCCCTCAATCCAGC
GGACCTTCCTTCCCGCGGCCTGCTGCCGGCTCTGCGGCCTCTTCCGCGTCTTCGCCTTCGCCCTCAGACG
AGTCGGATCTCCCTTTGGGCCGCCTCCCCGCGTCGACTTTAAGACCAATGACTTACAAGGCAGCTGTAGA
TCTTAGCCACTTTTTAAAAGAAAAGGGGGGACTGGAAGGGCTAATTCACTCCCAACGAAGACAAGATCTG
CTTTTTGCTTGTACTGGGTCTCTCTGGTTAGACCAGATCTGAGCCTGGGAGCTCTCTGGCTAACTAGGGA
ACCCACTGCTTAAGCCTCAATAAAGCTTGCCTTGAGTGCTTCAAGTAGTGTGTGCCCGTCTGTTGTGTGA
CTCTGGTAACTAGAGATCCCTCAGACCCTTTTAGTCAGTGTGGAAAATCTCTAGCAGTACGTATAGTAGT
TCATGTCATCTTATTATTCAGTATTTATAACTTGCAAAGAAATGAATATCAGAGAGTGAGAGGAACTTGT
TTATTGCAGCTTATAATGGTTACAAATAAAGCAATAGCATCACAAATTTCACAAATAAAGCATTTTTTTC
ACTGCATTCTAGTTGTGGTTTGTCCAAACTCATCAATGTATCTTATCATGTCTGGCTCTAGCTATCCCGC
CCCTAACTCCGCCCATCCCGCCCCTAACTCCGCCCAGTTCCGCCCATTCTCCGCCCCATGGCTGACTAAT
TTTTTTTATTTATGCAGAGGCCGAGGCCGCCTCGGCCTCTGAGCTATTCCAGAAGTAGTGAGGAGGCTTT
TTTGGAGGCCTAGGGACGTACCCAATTCGCCCTATAGTGAGTCGTATTACGCGCGCTCACTGGCCGTCGT
TTTACAACGTCGTGACTGGGAAAACCCTGGCGTTACCCAACTTAATCGCCTTGCAGCACATCCCCCTTTC
GCCAGCTGGCGTAATAGCGAAGAGGCCCGCACCGATCGCCCTTCCCAACAGTTGCGCAGCCTGAATGGCG
AATGGG
[124 nt withheld, positions 3367-3490]
C
[91 nt withheld, positions 3492-3582]
A
[49 nt withheld, positions 3584-3632]
CCTTTGACGTTGGAGTCCACGTTCTTT
[37 nt withheld, positions 3660-3696]
ACCCTATCTCGGTCTATTCTTTTGATTTATAAGGGATTTTGCCGATTTCGGCCTATTGGTTAAAAAATGA
GCTGATTTAACAAAAATTTAACGCGAATTTTAACAAAATATTAACGCTTACAATTTAGGTGGCACTTTTC
GGGGAAATGTGCGCGGAACCCCTATTTGTTTATTTTTCTAAATACATTCAAATATGTATCCGCTCATGAG
ACAATAACCCTGATAAATGCTTCAATAATATTGAAAAAGGAAGAGTATGAGTATTCAACATTTCCGTGTC
GCCCTTATTCCCTTTTTTGCGGCATTTTGCCTTCCTGTTTTTGCTCACCCAGAAACGCTGGTGAAAGTAA
AAGATGCTGAAGATCAGTTGGGTGCACGAGTGGGTTACATCGAACTGGATCTCAACAGCGGTAAGATCCT
TGAGAGTTTTCGCCCCGAAGAACGTTTTCCAATGATGAGCACTTTTAAAGTTCTGCTATGTGGCGCGGTA
TTATCCCGTATTGACGCCGGGCAAGAGCAACTCGGTCGCCGCATACACTATTCTCAGAATGACTTGGTTG
AGTACTCACCAGTCACAGAAAAGCATCTTACGGATGGCATGACAGTAAGAGAATTATGCAGTGCTGCCAT
AACCATGAGTGATAACACTGCGGCCAACTTACTTCTGACAACGATCGGAGGACCGAAGGAGCTAACCGCT
TTTTTGCACAACATGGGGGATCATGTAACTCGCCTTGATCGTTGGGAACCGGAGCTGAATGAAGCCATAC
CAAACGACGAGCGTGACACCACGATGCCTGTAGCAATGGCAACAACGTTGCGCAAACTATTAACTGGCGA
ACTACTTACTCTAGCTTCCCGGCAACAATTAATAGACTGGATGGAGGCGGATAAAGTTGCAGGACCACTT
CTGCGCTCGGCCCTTCCGGCTGGCTGGTTTATTGCTGATAAATCTGGAGCCGGTGAGCGTGGGTCTCGCG
GTATCATTGCAGCACTGGGGCCAGATGGTAAGCCCTCCCGTATCGTAGTTATCTACACGACGGGGAGTCA
GGCAACTATGGATGAACGAAATAGACAGATCGCTGAGATAGGTGCCTCACTGATTAAGCATTGGTAACTG
TCAGACCAAGTTTACTCATATATACTTTAGATTGATTTAAAACTTCATTTTTAATTTAAAAGGATCTAGG
TGAAGATCCTTTTTGATAATCTCATGACCAAAATCCCTTAACGTGAGTTTTCGTTCCACTGAGCGTCAGA
CCCCGTAGAAAAGATCAAAGGATCTTCTTGAGATCCTTTTTTTCTGCGCGTAATCTGCTGCTTGCAAACA
AAAAAACCACCGCTACCAGCGGTGGTTTGTTTGCCGGATCAAGAGCTACCAACTCTTTTTCCGAAGGTAA
CTGGCTTCAGCAGAGCGCAGATACCAAATACTGTTCTTCTAGTGTAGCCGTAGTTAGGCCACCACTTCAA
GAACTCTGTAGCACCGCCTACATACCTCGCTCTGCTAATCCTGTTACCAGTGGCTGCTGCCAGTGGCGAT
AAGTCGTGTCTTACCGGGTTGGACTCAAGACGATAGTTACCGGATAAGGCGCAGCGGTCGGGCTGAACGG
GGGGTTCGTGCACACAGCCCAGCTTGGAGCGAACGACCTACACCGAACTGAGATACCTACAGCGTGAGCT
ATGAGAAAGCGCCACGCTTCCCGAAGGGAGAAAGGCGGACAGGTATCCGGTAAGCGGCAGGGTCGGAACA
GGAGAGCGCACGAGGGAGCTTCCAGGGGGAAACGCCTGGTATCTTTATAGTCCTGTCGGGTTTCGCCACC
TCTGACTTGAGCGTCGATTTTTGTGATGCTCGTCAGGGGGGCGGAGCCTATGGAAAAACGCCAGCAACGC
GGCCTTTTTACGGTTCCTGGCCTTTTGCTGGCCTTTTGCTCACATGTTCTTTCCTGCGTTATCCCCTGAT
TCTGTGGATAACCGTATTACCGCCTTTGAGTGAGCTGATACCGCTCGCCGCAGCCGAACGACCGAGCGCA
GCGAGTCAGTGAGCGAGGAAGCGGAAGAGCGCCCAATACGCAAACCGCCTCTCCCCGCGCGTTGGCCGAT
TCATTAATGCAGCTGGCACGACAGGTTTCCCGACTGGAAAGCGGGCAGTGAGCGCAACGCAATTAATGTG
AGTTAGCTCACTCATTAGGCACCCCAGGCTTTACACTTTATGCTTCCGGCTCGTATGTTGTGTGGAATTG
TGAGCGGATAACAATTTCACACAGGAAACAGCTATGACCATGATTACGCCAAGCGCGCAATTAACCCTCA
CTAAAGGGAACAAAAGCTGGAGCTGCAAGCTTAATGTAGTCTTATGCAATACTCTTGTAGTCTTGCAACA
TGGTAACGATGAGTTAGCAACATGCCTTACAAGGAGAGAAAAAGCACCGTGCATGCCGATTGGTGGAAGT
AAGGTGGTACGATCGTGCCTTATTAGGAAGGCAACAGACGGGTCTGACATGGATTGGACGAACCACTGAA
TTGCCGCATTGCAGAGATATTGTATTTAAGTGCCTAGCTCGATACATAAACGGGTCTCTCTGGTTAGACC
AGATCTGAGCCTGGGAGCTCTCTGGCTAACTAGGGAACCCACTGCTTAAGCCTCAATAAAGCTTGCCTTG
AGTGCTTCAAGTAGTGTGTGCCCGTCTGTTGTGTGACTCTGGTAACTAGAGATCCCTCAGACCCTTTTAG
TCAGTGTGGAAAATCTCTAGCAGTGGCGCCCGAACAGGGACTTGAAAGCGAAAGGGAAACCAGAGGAGCT
CTCTCGACGCAGGACTCGGCTTGCTGAAGCGCGCACGGCAAGAGGCGAGGGGCGGCGACTGGTGAGTACG
CCAAAAATTTTGACTAGCGGAGGCTAGAAGGAGAGAGATGGGTGCGAGAGCGTCAGTATTAAGCGGGGGA
GAATTAGATCGCGATGGGAAAAAATTCGGTTAAGGCCAGGGGGAAAGAAAAAATATAAATTAAAACATAT
AGTATGGGCAAGCAGGGAGCTAGAACGATTCGCAGTTAATCCTGGCCTGTTAGAAACATCAGAAGGCTGT
AGACAAATACTGGGACAGCTACAACCATCCCTTCAGACAGGATCAGAAGAACTTAGATCATTATATAATA
CAGTAGCAACCCTCTATTGTGTGCATCAAAGGATAGAGATAAAAGACACCAAGGAAGCTTTAGACAAGAT
AGAGGAAGAGCAAAACAAAAGTAAGACCACCGCACAGCAAGCGGCCGCTGATCTTCAGACCTGGAGGAGG
AGATATGAGGGACAATTGGAGAAGTGAATTATATAAATATAAAGTAGTAAAAATTGAACCATTAGGAGTA
GCACCCACCAAGGCAAAGAGAAGAGTGGTGCAGAGAGAAAAAAGAGCAGTGGGAATAGGAGCTTTGTTCC
TTGGGTTCTTGGGAGCAGCAGGAAGCACTATGGGCGCAGCGTCAATGACGCTGACGGTACAGGCCAGACA
ATTATTGTCTGGTATAGTGCAGCAGCAGAACAATTTGCTGAGGGCTATTGAGGCGCAACAGCATCTGTTG
CAACTCACAGTCTGGGGCATCAAGCAGCTCCAGGCAAGAATCCTGGCTGTGGAAAGATACCTAAAGGATC
AACAGCTCCTGGGGATTTGGGGTTGCTCTGGAAAACTCATTTGCACCACTGCTGTGCCTTGGAATGCTAG
TTGGAGTAATAAATCTCTGGAACAGATTTGGAATCACACGACCTGGATGGAGTGGGACAGAGAAATTAAC
AATTACACAAGCTTAATACACTCCTTAATTGAAGAATCGCAAAACCAGCAAGAAAAGAATGAACAAGAAT
TATTGGAATTAGATAAATGGGCAAGTTTGTGGAATTGGTTTAACATAACAAATTGGCTGTGGTATATAAA
ATTATTCATAATGATAGTAGGAGGCTTGGTAGGTTTAAGAATAGTTTTTGCTGTACTTTCTATAGTGAAT
AGAGTTAGGCAGGGATATTCACCATTATCGTTTCAGACCCACCTCCCAACCCCGAGGGGACCCAGAGAGG
GCCTATTTCCCATGATTCCTTCATATTTGCATATACGATACAAGGCTGTTAGAGAGATAATTAGAATTAA
TTTGACTGTAAACACAAAGATATTAGTACAAAATACGTGACGTAGAAAGTAATAATTTCTTGGGTAGTTT
GCAGTTTTAAAATTATGTTTTAAAATGGACTATCATATGCTTACCGTAACTTGAAAGTATTTCGATTTCT
TGGCTTTATATATCTTGTGGAAAGGACGAAACACCGGGTGTGGCCGGCAGACTACGGTTTTAGAGCTAGA
AATAGCAAGTTAAAATAAGGCTAGTCCGTTATCAACTTGAAAAAGTGGCACCGAGTCGGTGCTTTTTTAA
GCTTGGCGTAACTAGATCTTGAGACAAATGGCAGTATTCATCCACAATTTTAAAAGAAAAGGGGGGATTG
GGGGGTACAGTGCAGGGGAAAGAATAGTAGACATAATAGCAACAGACATACAAACTAAAGAATTACAAAA
ACAAATTACAAAAATTCAAAATTTTCGGGTTTATTACAGGGACAGCAGAGATCCACTTTGGCGCCGGCTC
GAGGGGG
