>Addgene plasmid #76048 | LIMK1 gRNA (BRDN0001148029) | depositor partial sequence | sequence record 143508 | Target Sequence
GGTGTGGCCGGCAGACTACG
