>Addgene plasmid #76048 | LIMK1 gRNA (BRDN0001148029) | addgene partial sequence | sequence record 185079 | hU6-F
GTAGAAAGTAATAATTTCTTGGGTAGTTTGCAGTTTTAAAATTATGTTTTAAAATGGACTATCATATGCT
TACCGTAACTTGAAAGTATTTCGATTTCTTGGCTTTATATATCTTGTGGAAAGGACGAAACACCGGGTGT
GGCCGGCAGACTACGGTTTTAGAGCTAGAAATAGCAAGTTAAAATAAGGCTAGTCCGTTATCAACTTGAA
AAAGTGGCACCGAGTCGGTGCTTTTTTAAGCTTGGCGTAACTAGATCTTGAGACAAATGGCAGTATTCAT
CCACAATTTTAAAAGAAAAGGGGGGATTGGGGGGTACAGTGCAGGGGAAAGAATAGTAGACATAATAGCA
ACAGACATACAAACTAAAGAATTACAAAAACAAATTACAAAAATTCAAAATTTTCGGGTTTATTACAGGG
ACAGCAGAGATCCACTTTGGCGCCGGCTCGAGGGGGCCCGGGTGCAAAGATGGATAAAGTTTTAAACAGA
GAGGAATCTTTGCAGCTAATGGACCTTCTAGGTCTTGAAAGGAGTGGGAATTGGCTCCGGTGCCCGTCAG
TGGGCAGAGC
